Addgene plasmid #1295: pcDNA-GATA3-DNzf
Depositing lab: Gokhan Hotamisligil. Depositing organization: Harvard School of Public Health. Publication: Function of GATA transcription factors in preadipocyte-adipocyte transition. Tong Q, Dalgin G, Xu H, Ting CN, Leiden JM, Hotamisligil GS. Science 2000 Oct 6;290(5489):134-8. 10.1126/science.290.5489.134 PubMed 11021798.
Backbone
  Vector backbone: pcDNA3.1(+)
  Backbone manufacturer: Invitrogen
  Backbone size w/o insert (bp): 5400
  Vector type: Mammalian Expression
Growth in bacteria
  Bacterial resistance: Ampicillin, 100 μg/mL
  Growth temperature: 37°C
  Growth strain: DH5alpha
  Copy number: High Copy
Gene/Insert
  Gene/Insert name: GATA3 (alt name: GATA-3)
  Species: M. musculus (mouse)
  Insert size (bp): 1200
  GenBank ID: NM_008091
  Entrez Gene: Gata3 (a.k.a. Gata-3, jal)
  Cloning method: Restriction Enzyme; 5′ cloning site EcoRV (not destroyed); 3′ cloning site XbaI (not destroyed)
  Sequencing primers: 5′ T7
Terms and licenses: Academic/Nonprofit Terms; Industry Terms: Not Available to Industry
Depositor comments: Amino acids 257-287 in GATA-3 were deleted in the DNzf mutant to remove the amino zinc finger.
How to cite: pcDNA-GATA3-DNzf was a gift from Gokhan Hotamisligil (Addgene plasmid # 1295)
