[The description below was written by a language model from this plasmid's Addgene catalogue record.]
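Description:
pcDNA-GATA3-DNzf is a mammalian expression plasmid built on the commercial pcDNA3.1(+) backbone (about 5.4 kb without insert). It carries a mutant form of the mouse transcription factor GATA-3 (Gata3) as an insert of roughly 1.2 kb. The insert was cloned by restriction digestion between the EcoRV and XbaI sites of the polylinker, and both sites remain intact. The plasmid is maintained in E. coli at high copy number under ampicillin selection. No feature table is provided, so the regulatory elements are not itemised in the record. The standard pcDNA3.1(+) backbone drives expression from the CMV immediate-early promoter with a downstream polyadenylation signal, and it includes a neomycin resistance cassette for selecting stable mammalian transfectants. A T7 promoter upstream of the cloning site serves here as the 5′ sequencing primer site. No epitope tag or reporter is recorded.

The defining feature is the "DNzf" mutation, a deletion of amino acids 257–287 of GATA-3 that removes the amino-terminal zinc finger. GATA factors contain two zinc fingers. The carboxy-terminal finger is generally the main DNA-binding module, while the amino-terminal finger helps stabilise binding and mediates cofactor interactions. This deletion therefore allows the contribution of the N-terminal finger to GATA-3 activity to be tested separately from the rest of the protein. The associated publication concerns the function of GATA transcription factors in the preadipocyte-to-adipocyte transition, which suggests the construct is used as a structure–function mutant alongside wild-type GATA-3 in studies of adipocyte differentiation and gene regulation in transfected mammalian cells.
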