>Addgene plasmid #1295 | pcDNA-GATA3-DNzf | addgene partial sequence | sequence record 16404 | 1295 with BGH-rev
ACTAGTGGATCCCCCGGGCTGCAGGAATTCGATCTCTCTAACCCATGGCGGTGACCATGCTGGAAGGGTG
GTGAGGTCCGAAGGAGAGGCCGGAGGGCGGATGCATGGGCGTCGGTGTGGTCAGCATGTGGCTGGAGTGG
CTGAAGGGAGAGATGTGGCTCAGGGATGACATGTGTCTGGAGAGAGCGGCCGGGTTGAAGGAGCTGCTCT
TGGGGAAGTCCTCCAGCGCGTCATGCACCTTTTTGCACTTTTTCGATTTGCTAGACATCTTCCGGTTTCG
GGTCTGGATGCCTTCTTTCTTCATAGTCAGGGGTCTGTTAATATTATGAAGCTTGTAGTACAGCCCACAG
GCATTGCAGACCGGGTCCCCATTAGCGTTCCTCCTCCAGAGGGTGGTGGTGGTGGTCTGACAGTTCGCGC
AGGATGTCCCTGCTCTCCTTGCTGCCGACAGCCTTCGCTTGGGCTTGATAAGGGGCCGGTTCTGCCCATT
CTTTTATGGTAGAGTCCGGAACGTGCCTTGGGCCTCGACTTACATCCGAACCCGGTAGGGGATCCTCCCA
GCAGGCTGCTGGGTGGGAAGAGTCCAGAGCTGTACTCGGGCACATAGGGCGGATAGGTGGTAATGGGGTG
GTGGGCTGA
