>Addgene plasmid #1295 | pcDNA-GATA3-DNzf | addgene partial sequence | sequence record 16405 | 1295 with T7
CGTTACTTAGCTTGGTACCGAGCTCGGATCCACTAGTCCAGTGTGGTGGAATTCTGCAGATATCCGAGCA
CAGCCGAGGACATGGAGGTGACTGCGGACCAGCCGCGCTGGGTGAGCCACCATCACCCCGCGGTCCTCAA
CGGTCAGCACCCAGACACGCACCACCCGGGCCTCGGCCATTCGTACATGGAAGCTCAGTATCCGCTGACG
GAAGAGGTGGACGTACTTTTTAACATCGATGGTCAAGGCAACCACGTCCCGTCCTACTACGGAAACTCCG
TCAGGGCTACGGTGCAGAGGTATCCTCCGACCCACCACGGGAGCCAGGTATGCCGCCCGCCTCTGCTGCA
CGGATCTCTGCCCTGGCTGGATGGCGGCAAAGCCCTGAGCAGCCACCACACCGCCTCGCCCTGGAACCTC
AGCCCCTTCTCCAAGACGTCCATCCACCACGGCTCTCCGGGGCCTCTGTCCGTTTACCCTCCGGCTTCAT
CCTCTTCTCTGGCGGCCGGCCACTCCAGTCCTCATCTCTTCACCTTCCCGCCCACCCCGCCGAAAGACGT
CTCCCCAGACCCGTCGCTGTCCACCCCGGGATCCGCCGGGTCGGCCAGGCAAGATGAGAAAGAGTGCCTC
AAGTATCAGGTGCAGCTGCCANATAGCATGAAGCTGGAGACGTCTCACTCTCGAGGCAGCATGACCACCC
TGGGTGGGGCCTCATCCTCAGCCCACCACCCCATTACCACCTATCCGCCCTATGTGCCCGAGTACAGNTC
TGGAA
