>Addgene plasmid #1295 | pcDNA-GATA3-DNzf | addgene partial sequence | sequence record 53352 | BGH-rev 5'-TAGAAGGCACAGTCGAGG-3'
CTAGAACTAGTGGATCCCCCGGGCTGCAGGAATTCGATCTCTCTAACCCATGGCGGTGACCATGCTGGAA
GGGTGGTGAGGTCCGAAGGAGAGGCCGGAGGGCGGATGCATGGGCGTCGGTGTGGTCAGCATGTGGCTGG
AGTGGCTGAAGGGAGAGATGTGGCTCAGGGATGACATGTGTCTGGAGAGAGCGGCCGGGTTGAAGGAGCT
GCTCTTGGGGAAGTCCTCCAGCGCGTCATGCACCTTTTTGCACTTTTTCGATTTGCTAGACATCTTCCGG
TTTCGGGTCTGGATGCCTTCTTTCTTCATAGTCAGGGGTCTGTTAATATTATGAAGCTTGTAGTACAGCC
CACAGGCATTGCAGACCGGGTCCCCATTAGCGTTCCTCCTCCAGAGGGTGGTGGTGGTGGTCTGACAGTT
CGCGCAGGATGTCCCTGCTCTCCTTGCTGCCGACAGCCTTCGCTTGGGCTTGATAAGGGGCCGGTTCTGC
CCATTCTTTTATGGTAGAGTCCGGAACGTGCCTTGGGCCTCGACTTACATCCGAACCCGGTAGGGGATCC
TCCCAGCAGGCTGCTGGGTGGGAAGAGTCCAGAGCTGTACTCGGGCACATAGGGCGGATAGGTGGTAATG
GGGTGGTGGGCTGAGGATGAGGCCCCACCCAGGGTGGTCATGCTGCCTCGAGAGTGAGACGTCTCCAGCT
TCATGCTATCTGGCAGCTGCACCTGATACTTGAGGCACTCTTTCTCATCTTGCCTGGCCGACCCGGCGGA
TCCCGGGGTGGACAGCGACGGGTCTGGGGAGACGTCTTTCGGCGGGGT
